>Addgene plasmid #118457 | pFA6a-ymScarletI-CaURA3 | depositor full sequence | sequence record 223820 | pFA6a-ymScarletI-CaURA3 sequence 4901 bps
GCGCAACGTTGTTGCCATTGCTACAGGCATCGTGGTGTCACGCTCGTCGTTTGGTATGGCTTCATTCAGC
TCCGGTTCCCAACGATCAAGGCGAGTTACATGATCCCCCATGTTGTGCAAAAAAGCGGTTAGCTCCTTCG
GTCCTCCGATCGTTGTCAGAAGTAAGTTGGCCGCAGTGTTATCACTCATGGTTATGGCAGCACTGCATAA
TTCTCTTACTGTCATGCCATCCGTAAGATGCTTTTCTGTGACTGGTGAGTACTCAACCAAGTCATTCTGA
GAATAGTGTATGCGGCGACCGAGTTGCTCTTGCCCGGCGTCAATACGGGATAATACCGCGCCACATAGCA
GAACTTTAAAAGTGCTCATCATTGGAAAACGTTCTTCGGGGCGAAAACTCTCAAGGATCTTACCGCTGTT
GAGATCCAGTTCGATGTAACCCACTCGTGCACCCAACTGATCTTCAGCATCTTTTACTTTCACCAGCGTT
TCTGGGTGAGCAAAAACAGGAAGGCAAAATGCCGCAAAAAAGGGAATAAGGGCGACACGGAAATGTTGAA
TACTCATACTCTTCCTTTTTCAATATTATTGAAGCATTTATCAGGGTTATTGTCTCATGAGCGGATACAT
ATTTGAATGTATTTAGAAAAATAAACAAATAGGGGTTCCGCGCACATTTCCCCGAAAAGTGCCACCTGAC
GTCTAAGAAACCATTATTATCATGACATTAACCTATAAAAATAGGCGTATCACGAGGCCCTTTCGTCTCG
CGCGTTTCGGTGATGACGGTGAAAACCTCTGACACATGCAGCTCCCGGAGACGGTCACAGCTTGTCTGTA
AGCGGATGCCGGGAGCAGACAAGCCCGTCAGGGCGCGTCAGCGGGTGTTGGCGGGTGTCGGGGCTGGCTT
AACTATGCGGCATCAGAGCAGATTGTACTGAGAGTGCACCATATGGACATATTGTCGTTAGAACGCGGCT
ACAATTAATACATAACCTTATGTATCATACACATACGATTTAGGTGACACTATAGAACGCGGCCGCCAGC
TGAAGCTTCGTACGCTGCAGGTCGACGGATCGGTGACGGTGCTGGTTTAATTAAATGGTTAGTAAAGGTG
AAGCTGTTATAAAAGAATTCATGAGGTTTAAAGTTCATATGGAAGGTTCAATGAATGGTCATGAATTTGA
AATTGAAGGTGAAGGTGAAGGTAGACCATATGAAGGTACACAAACTGCTAAATTGAAAGTTACTAAAGGT
GGTCCATTACCATTTTCTTGGGATATTTTGTCTCCACAATTCATGTATGGTTCTAGAGCTTTTATTAAGC
ATCCAGCTGATATTCCAGATTATTATAAACAATCTTTTCCTGAAGGTTTTAAATGGGAAAGAGTTATGAA
TTTCGAAGATGGTGGTGCTGTTACTGTTACTCAAGATACTTCTTTGGAAGATGGTACTTTAATCTATAAA
GTTAAATTGAGAGGTACTAATTTTCCACCAGATGGTCCAGTTATGCAAAAGAAAACTATGGGTTGGGAAG
CATCTACTGAAAGATTGTATCCAGAAGATGGTGTTTTGAAAGGAGACATTAAGATGGCTTTGAGATTGAA
AGATGGTGGTCGGTACCTGGCCGACTTCAAGACCACCTATAAAGCTAAAAAACCAGTTCAAATGCCAGGT
GCATATAATGTTGATAGAAAGTTAGATATAACGTCGCATAACGAGGACTATACTGTAGTTGAACAATATG
AACGTAGTGAAGGTAGACATAGTACCGGAGGAATGGATGAATTGTATAAATAAGCGGCCGCCTCGAGGTC
GACGGCGCGCCACTTCTAAATAAGCGAATTTCTTATGATTTATGATTTTTATTATTAAATAAGTTATAAA
AAAAATAAGTGTATACAAATTTTAAAGTGACTCTTAGGTTTTAAAACGAAAATTCTTATTCTTGAGTAAC
TCTTTCCTGTAGGTCAGGTTGCTTTCTCAGGTATAGTATGAGGTCGCTCTTATTGACCACACCTCTACCG
GCAGATCCGCTAGGGATAACAGGGTAATATAGATCTGTTTAGCTTGCCTCGTCCCCGCCGGGTCACCCGG
CCAGCGACATGGAGGCCCAGAATACCCTCCTTGACAGTCTTGACGTGCGCAGCTCAGGGGCATGATGTGA
CTGTCGCCCGTACATTTAGCCCATACATCCCCATGTATAATCATTTGCATCCATACATTTTGATGGCCGC
ACGGCGCGAAGCAAAAATTACGGCTCCTCGCTGCAGACCTGCGAGCAGGGAAACGCTCCCCTCACAGACG
CGTTGAATTGTCCCCACGCCGCGCCCCTGTAGAGAAATATAAAAGGTTAGGATTTGCCACTGAGGTTCTT
CTTTCATATACTTCCTTTTAAAATCTTGCTAGGATACAGTTCTCACATCACATCCGAACATAAACAACCA
TGACAGTCAACACTAAGACCTATAGTGAGAGAGCAGAAACTCATGCCTCACCAGTAGCACAGCGATTATT
TCGATTAATGGAACTGAAGAAAACCAATTTATGTGCATCAATTGACGTTGATACCACTAAGGAATTCCTT
GAATTAATTGATAAATTAGGTCCTTATGTATGCTTAATCAAGACTCATATTGATATAATCAATGATTTTT
CCTATGAATCCACTATTGAACCATTATTAGAACTTTCACGTAAACATCAATTTATGATTTTTGAAGATAG
AAAATTTGCTGATATTGGTAATACCGTAAAGAAACAATATATTGGTGGAGTTTATAAAATTAGTAGTTGG
GCAGATATTACCAATGCTCATGGTGTCACTGGGAATGGAGTGGTTGAAGGATTAAAACAGGGAGCTAAAG
AAACCACCACCAACCAAGAGCCAAGAGGGTTATTGATGTTAGCTGAATTATCATCAGTGGGATCATTAGC
ATATGGAGAATATTCTCAAAAAACTGTTGAAATTGCTAAATCCGATAAGGAATTTGTTATTGGATTTATT
GCCCAACGTGATATGGGTGGCCAAGAAGAAGGATTTGATTGGCTTATTATGACACCTGGAGTTGGATTAG
ATGATAAAGGTGATGGATTAGGACAACAATATAGAACTGTTGATGAAGTTGTTAGCACTGGAACTGATAT
TATCATTGTTGGTAGAGGATTGTTTGGTAAAGGAAGAGATCCAGATATTGAAGGTAAAAGGTATAGAAAT
GCTGGTTGGAATGCTTATTTGAAAAAGACTGGCCAATTATAATCAGTACTGACAATAAAAAGATTCTTGT
TTTCAAGAACTTGTCATTTGTATAGTTTTTTTATATTGTAGTTGTTCTATTTTAATCAAATGTTAGCGTG
ATTTATATTTTTTTTCGCCTCGACATCATCTGCCCAGATGCGAAGTTAAGTGCGCAGAAAGTAATATCAT
GCGTCAATCGTATGTGAATGCTGGTCGCTATACTGCTGTCGATTCGATACTAACGCCGCCATCCAGTGTC
GAAAACGAGCTCGAATTCATCGATGATATCAGATCCACTAGTGGCCTATGCGGCCGCGGATCTGCCGGTC
TCCCTATAGTGAGTCGTATTAATTTCGATAAGCCAGGTTAACCTGCATTAATGAATCGGCCAACGCGCGG
GGAGAGGCGGTTTGCGTATTGGGCGCTCTTCCGCTTCCTCGCTCACTGACTCGCTGCGCTCGGTCGTTCG
GCTGCGGCGAGCGGTATCAGCTCACTCAAAGGCGGTAATACGGTTATCCACAGAATCAGGGGATAACGCA
GGAAAGAACATGTGAGCAAAAGGCCAGCAAAAGGCCAGGAACCGTAAAAAGGCCGCGTTGCTGGCGTTTT
TCCATAGGCTCCGCCCCCCTGACGAGCATCACAAAAATCGACGCTCAAGTCAGAGGTGGCGAAACCCGAC
AGGACTATAAAGATACCAGGCGTTTCCCCCTGGAAGCTCCCTCGTGCGCTCTCCTGTTCCGACCCTGCCG
CTTACCGGATACCTGTCCGCCTTTCTCCCTTCGGGAAGCGTGGCGCTTTCTCAATGCTCACGCTGTAGGT
ATCTCAGTTCGGTGTAGGTCGTTCGCTCCAAGCTGGGCTGTGTGCACGAACCCCCCGTTCAGCCCGACCG
CTGCGCCTTATCCGGTAACTATCGTCTTGAGTCCAACCCGGTAAGACACGACTTATCGCCACTGGCAGCA
GCCACTGGTAACAGGATTAGCAGAGCGAGGTATGTAGGCGGTGCTACAGAGTTCTTGAAGTGGTGGCCTA
ACTACGGCTACACTAGAAGGACAGTATTTGGTATCTGCGCTCTGCTGAAGCCAGTTACCTTCGGAAAAAG
AGTTGGTAGCTCTTGATCCGGCAAACAAACCACCGCTGGTAGCGGTGGTTTTTTTGTTTGCAAGCAGCAG
ATTACGCGCAGAAAAAAAGGATCTCAAGAAGATCCTTTGATCTTTTCTACGGGGTCTGACGCTCAGTGGA
ACGAAAACTCACGTTAAGGGATTTTGGTCATGAGATTATCAAAAAGGATCTTCACCTAGATCCTTTTAAA
TTAAAAATGAAGTTTTAAATCAATCTAAAGTATATATGAGTAAACTTGGTCTGACAGTTACCAATGCTTA
ATCAGTGAGGCACCTATCTCAGCGATCTGTCTATTTCGTTCATCCATAGTTGCCTGACTCCCCGTCGTGT
AGATAACTACGATACGGGAGGGCTTACCATCTGGCCCCAGTGCTGCAATGATACCGCGAGACCCACGCTC
ACCGGCTCCAGATTTATCAGCAATAAACCAGCCAGCCGGAAGGGCCGAGCGCAGAAGTGGTCCTGCAACT
TTATCCGCCTCCATCCAGTCTATTAATTGTTGCCGGGAAGCTAGAGTAAGTAGTTCGCCAGTTAATAGTT
T
Features (pLannotate 1.2.2; 13 found; start..end, strand, type, name):
    568..672     -  promoter       AmpR promoter: bla
    767..802     +  CDS            rop (fragment): Rop protein, which maintains plasmids at low copy number; rop
    904..955     +  misc_feature   bom (fragment): basis of mobility region from pBR322
   1018..1036    +  promoter       SP6 promoter: promoter for bacteriophage SP6 RNA polymerase
   1105..1800    +  CDS            mScarlet-I: mScarlet-I is a basic (constitutively fluorescent) red fluorescent protein published in 2016, derived from synthetic construct. It is reported to be a rapidly-maturing monomer with moderate acid sensitivity.
   1844..2031    +  terminator     ADH1 terminator: S. cerevisiae ADH1; transcription terminator for the S. cerevisiae alcohol dehydrogenase 1 (ADH1) gene
   2106..2449    +  promoter       TEF promoter: Ashbya gossypii TEF promoter
   2468..3256    +  CDS            URA3: PYRF_YEAST - Experimental evidence at protein level: Swiss-Prot protein existence level 1. From Saccharomyces cerevisiae (strain ATCC 204508 / S288c) (Baker's yeast).
   3268..3465    +  terminator     TEF terminator: Ashbya gossypii TEF terminator
   3573..3591    -  promoter       T7 promoter: promoter for bacteriophage T7 RNA polymerase
   3613..3666    -  CDS            lacI (fragment): lac repressor; lacI; The lac repressor binds to the lac operator to inhibit transcription in E. coli. This inhibition can be relieved by adding lactose or isopropyl-β-D-thiogalactopyranoside (IPTG).
   3849..4437    -  rep_origin     ori: high-copy-number ColE1/pMB1/pBR322/pUC origin of replication
   4608..567     -  CDS            AmpR (across the origin): β-lactamase; bla; confers resistance to ampicillin, carbenicillin, and related antibiotics
