>Addgene plasmid #118457 | pFA6a-ymScarletI-CaURA3 | addgene full sequence | sequence record 236919 | Addgene NGS Result
GCCGGGAGCAGACAAGCCCGTCAGGGCGCGTCAGCGGGTGTTGGCGGGTGTCGGGGCTGGCTTAACTATG
CGGCATCAGAGCAGATTGTACTGAGAGTGCACCATATGGACATATTGTCGTTAGAACGCGGCTACAATTA
ATACATAACCTTATGTATCATACACATACGATTTAGGTGACACTATAGAACGCGGCCGCCAGCTGAAGCT
TCGTACGCTGCAGGTCGACGGATCGGTGACGGTGCTGGTTTAATTAAATGGTTAGTAAAGGTGAAGCTGT
TATAAAAGAATTCATGAGGTTTAAAGTTCATATGGAAGGTTCAATGAATGGTCATGAATTTGAAATTGAA
GGTGAAGGTGAAGGTAGACCATATGAAGGTACACAAACTGCTAAATTGAAAGTTACTAAAGGTGGTCCAT
TACCATTTTCTTGGGATATTTTGTCTCCACAATTCATGTATGGTTCTAGAGCTTTTATTAAGCATCCAGC
TGATATTCCAGATTATTATAAACAATCTTTTCCTGAAGGTTTTAAATGGGAAAGAGTTATGAATTTCGAA
GATGGTGGTGCTGTTACTGTTACTCAAGATACTTCTTTGGAAGATGGTACTTTAATCTATAAAGTTAAAT
TGAGAGGTACTAATTTTCCACCAGATGGTCCAGTTATGCAAAAGAAAACTATGGGTTGGGAAGCATCTAC
TGAAAGATTGTATCCAGAAGATGGTGTTTTGAAAGGAGACATTAAGATGGCTTTGAGATTGAAAGATGGT
GGTCGGTACCTGGCCGACTTCAAGACCACCTATAAAGCTAAAAAACCAGTTCAAATGCCAGGTGCATATA
ATGTTGATAGAAAGTTAGATATAACGTCGCATAACGAGGACTATACTGTAGTTGAACAATATGAACGTAG
TGAAGGTAGACATAGTACCGGAGGAATGGATGAATTGTATAAATAAGCGGCCGCCTCGAGGTCGACGGCG
CGCCACTTCTAAATAAGCGAATTTCTTATGATTTATGATTTTTATTATTAAATAAGTTATAAAAAAAATA
AGTGTATACAAATTTTAAAGTGACTCTTAGGTTTTAAAACGAAAATTCTTATTCTTGAGTAACTCTTTCC
TGTAGGTCAGGTTGCTTTCTCAGGTATAGTATGAGGTCGCTCTTATTGACCACACCTCTACCGGCAGATC
CGCTAGGGATAACAGGGTAATATAGATCTGTTTAGCTTGCCTCGTCCCCGCCGGGTCACCCGGCCAGCGA
CATGGAGGCCCAGAATACCCTCCTTGACAGTCTTGACGTGCGCAGCTCAGGGGCATGATGTGACTGTCGC
CCGTACATTTAGCCCATACATCCCCATGTATAATCATTTGCATCCATACATTTTGATGGCCGCACGGCGC
GAAGCAAAAATTACGGCTCCTCGCTGCGGACCTGCGAGCAGGGAAACGCTCCCCTCACAGACGCGTTGAA
TTGTCCCCACGCCGCGCCCCTGTAGAGAAATATAAAAGGTTAGGATTTGCCACTGAGGTTCTTCTTTCAT
ATACTTCCTTTTAAAATCTTGCTAGGATACAGTTCTCACATCACATCCGAACATAAACAACCATGACAGT
CAACACTAAGACCTATAGTGAGAGAGCAGAAACTCATGCCTCACCAGTAGCACAACGATTATTTCGATTA
ATGGAACTGAAGAAAACCAATTTATGTGCATCAATTGATGTTGATACCACTAAGGAATTCCTTGAATTAA
TTGATAAATTGGGTCCTTATGTATGCTTAATCAAGACTCATATTGATATAATCAATGATTTTTCCTATGA
ATCCACTATTGAACCATTATTAGAACTTTCACGTAAACATCAATTTATGATTTTTGAAGATAGAAAATTT
GCTGATATTGGTAATACCGTGAAGAAACAATATATTGGTGGAGTTTATAAAATTAGTAGTTGGGCAGATA
TTACTAATGCTCATGGTGTCACTGGGAATGGAGTAGTTGAAGGATTAAAACAGGGAGCTAAAGAAACCAC
CACCAACCAAGAGCCAAGAGGGTTATTGATGTTAGCTGAATTATCATCAGTGGGATCATTAGCATATGGA
GAATATTCTCAAAAAACTGTTGAAATTGCTAAATCCGATAAGGAATTTGTTATTGGATTTATTGCCCAAC
GTGATATGGGTGGACAAGAAGAAGGATTTGATTGGCTTATTATGACACCTGGAGTTGGATTAGATGATAA
AGGTGATGGATTAGGACAACAATATAGAACTGTTGATGAAGTTGTTAGCACTGGAACTGATATTATCATT
GTTGGTAGAGGATTGTTTGGTAAAGGAAGAGATCCAGATATTGAAGGTAAAAGGTATAGAGATGCTGGTT
GGAATGCTTATTTGAAAAAGACTGGCCAATTATAATCAGTACTGACAATAAAAAGATTCTTGTTTTCAAG
AACTTGTCATTTGTATAGTTTTTTTATATTGTAGTTGTTCTATTTTAATCAAATGTTAGCGTGATTTATA
TTTTTTTTCGCCTCGACATCATCTGCCCAGATGCGAAGTTAAGTGCGCAGAAAGTAATATCATGCGTCAA
TCGTATGTGAATGCTGGTCGCTATACTGCTGTCGATTCGATACTAACGCCGCCATCCAGTGTCGAAAACG
AGCTCGAATTCATCGATGATATCAGATCCACTAGTGGCCTATGCGGCCGCGGATCTGCCGGTCTCCCTAT
AGTGAGTCGTATTAATTTCGATAAGCCAGGTTAACCTGCATTAATGAATCGGCCAACGCGCGGGGAGAGG
CGGTTTGCGTATTGGGCGCTCTTCCGCTTCCTCGCTCACTGACTCGCTGCGCTCGGTCGTTCGGCTGCGG
CGAGCGGTATCAGCTCACTCAAAGGCGGTAATACGGTTATCCACAGAATCAGGGGATAACGCAGGAAAGA
ACATGTGAGCAAAAGGCCAGCAAAAGGCCAGGAACCGTAAAAAGGCCGCGTTGCTGGCGTTTTTCCATAG
GCTCCGCCCCCCTGACGAGCATCACAAAAATCGACGCTCAAGTCAGAGGTGGCGAAACCCGACAGGACTA
TAAAGATACCAGGCGTTTCCCCCTGGAAGCTCCCTCGTGCGCTCTCCTGTTCCGACCCTGCCGCTTACCG
GATACCTGTCCGCCTTTCTCCCTTCGGGAAGCGTGGCGCTTTCTCATAGCTCACGCTGTAGGTATCTCAG
TTCGGTGTAGGTCGTTCGCTCCAAGCTGGGCTGTGTGCACGAACCCCCCGTTCAGCCCGACCGCTGCGCC
TTATCCGGTAACTATCGTCTTGAGTCCAACCCGGTAAGACACGACTTATCGCCACTGGCAGCAGCCACTG
GTAACAGGATTAGCAGAGCGAGGTATGTAGGCGGTGCTACAGAGTTCTTGAAGTGGTGGCCTAACTACGG
CTACACTAGAAGAACAGTATTTGGTATCTGCGCTCTGCTGAAGCCAGTTACCTTCGGAAAAAGAGTTGGT
AGCTCTTGATCCGGCAAACAAACCACCGCTGGTAGCGGTGGTTTTTTTGTTTGCAAGCAGCAGATTACGC
GCAGAAAAAAAGGATCTCAAGAAGATCCTTTGATCTTTTCTACGGGGTCTGACGCTCAGTGGAACGAAAA
CTCACGTTAAGGGATTTTGGTCATGAGATTATCAAAAAGGATCTTCACCTAGATCCTTTTAAATTAAAAA
TGAAGTTTTAAATCAATCTAAAGTATATATGAGTAAACTTGGTCTGACAGTTACCAATGCTTAATCAGTG
AGGCACCTATCTCAGCGATCTGTCTATTTCGTTCATCCATAGTTGCCTGACTCCCCGTCGTGTAGATAAC
TACGATACGGGAGGGCTTACCATCTGGCCCCAGTGCTGCAATGATACCGCGAGACCCACGCTCACCGGCT
CCAGATTTATCAGCAATAAACCAGCCAGCCGGAAGGGCCGAGCGCAGAAGTGGTCCTGCAACTTTATCCG
CCTCCATCCAGTCTATTAATTGTTGCCGGGAAGCTAGAGTAAGTAGTTCGCCAGTTAATAGTTTGCGCAA
CGTTGTTGCCATTGCTACAGGCATCGTGGTGTCACGCTCGTCGTTTGGTATGGCTTCATTCAGCTCCGGT
TCCCAACGATCAAGGCGAGTTACATGATCCCCCATGTTGTGCAAAAAAGCGGTTAGCTCCTTCGGTCCTC
CGATCGTTGTCAGAAGTAAGTTGGCCGCAGTGTTATCACTCATGGTTATGGCAGCACTGCATAATTCTCT
TACTGTCATGCCATCCGTAAGATGCTTTTCTGTGACTGGTGAGTACTCAACCAAGTCATTCTGAGAATAG
TGTATGCGGCGACCGAGTTGCTCTTGCCCGGCGTCAATACGGGATAATACCGCGCCACATAGCAGAACTT
TAAAAGTGCTCATCATTGGAAAACGTTCTTCGGGGCGAAAACTCTCAAGGATCTTACCGCTGTTGAGATC
CAGTTCGATGTAACCCACTCGTGCACCCAACTGATCTTCAGCATCTTTTACTTTCACCAGCGTTTCTGGG
TGAGCAAAAACAGGAAGGCAAAATGCCGCAAAAAAGGGAATAAGGGCGACACGGAAATGTTGAATACTCA
TACTCTTCCTTTTTCAATATTATTGAAGCATTTATCAGGGTTATTGTCTCATGAGCGGATACATATTTGA
ATGTATTTAGAAAAATAAACAAATAGGGGTTCCGCGCACATTTCCCCGAAAAGTGCCACCTGACGTCTAA
GAAACCATTATTATCATGACATTAACCTATAAAAATAGGCGTATCACGAGGCCCTTTCGTCTCGCGCGTT
TCGGTGATGACGGTGAAAACCTCTGACACATGCAGCTCCCGGAGACGGTCACAGCTTGTCTGTAAGCGGA
T
Features (pLannotate 1.2.2; 13 found; start..end, strand, type, name):
     57..108     +  misc_feature   bom (fragment): basis of mobility region from pBR322
    171..189     +  promoter       SP6 promoter: promoter for bacteriophage SP6 RNA polymerase
    258..953     +  CDS            mScarlet-I: mScarlet-I is a basic (constitutively fluorescent) red fluorescent protein published in 2016, derived from synthetic construct. It is reported to be a rapidly-maturing monomer with moderate acid sensitivity.
    997..1184    +  terminator     ADH1 terminator: S. cerevisiae ADH1; transcription terminator for the S. cerevisiae alcohol dehydrogenase 1 (ADH1) gene
   1259..1602    +  promoter       TEF promoter: Ashbya gossypii TEF promoter
   1621..2409    +  CDS            URA3: PYRF_YEAST - Experimental evidence at protein level: Swiss-Prot protein existence level 1. From Saccharomyces cerevisiae (strain ATCC 204508 / S288c) (Baker's yeast).
   2421..2618    +  terminator     TEF terminator: Ashbya gossypii TEF terminator
   2726..2744    -  promoter       T7 promoter: promoter for bacteriophage T7 RNA polymerase
   2766..2819    -  CDS            lacI (fragment): lac repressor; lacI; The lac repressor binds to the lac operator to inhibit transcription in E. coli. This inhibition can be relieved by adding lactose or isopropyl-β-D-thiogalactopyranoside (IPTG).
   3002..3590    -  rep_origin     ori: high-copy-number ColE1/pMB1/pBR322/pUC origin of replication
   3761..4621    -  CDS            AmpR: β-lactamase; bla; confers resistance to ampicillin, carbenicillin, and related antibiotics
   4622..4726    -  promoter       AmpR promoter: bla
   4821..4856    +  CDS            rop (fragment): Rop protein, which maintains plasmids at low copy number; rop
