[The description below was written by a language model from this plasmid's Addgene catalogue record and pLannotate feature annotations shown in this document.]
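Description:
pFA6a-ymScarletI-CaURA3 is a 4.9 kb yeast tagging vector built on the pFA6a backbone. It serves as a PCR template for fusing a red fluorescent protein to the C-terminus of a chromosomal gene in budding yeast. It carries no yeast replication origin in the annotated features, consistent with a module meant to be amplified and integrated by homologous recombination rather than maintained episomally. In E. coli it is propagated as a high-copy plasmid through a ColE1/pUC-type origin and selected with ampicillin via the β-lactamase gene and its native promoter. Short rop, bom and lacI fragments, together with flanking SP6 and T7 promoters, are backbone remnants with no stated role here.

The payload is a two-part cassette. First comes a promoterless, yeast codon-optimised mScarlet-I coding sequence, a monomeric, rapidly maturing red fluorescent protein, followed by the S. cerevisiae ADH1 terminator. Expression therefore depends on in-frame fusion to the target gene and its own promoter. Downstream sits the selection marker, a URA3 gene driven by the Ashbya gossypii TEF promoter and closed by the TEF terminator, which allows selection of integrants in ura3 strains by uracil prototrophy. The plasmid name and catalogue text give this marker as CaURA3, conventionally the Candida albicans gene, whereas the automated annotation matched it to the S. cerevisiae protein, probably by homology.

The depositor notes that there is no linker region at the 5′ end of the fluorescent protein. Forward primers placed upstream of it would introduce a stop codon, so they should anneal within the fluorescent protein sequence itself. An updated version containing a linker is available. The two sequence records have the same length and feature order and differ only in their start coordinate.
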