Addgene plasmid #118457: pFA6a-ymScarletI-CaURA3
Purpose: Yeast tagging vector to create a gene fusion with yeast optimized mScarletI with CaUra3 selection. *An updated version of this plasmid is available: #168055 pFA6a-link-ymScarletI-URA3.
Depositing lab: Bas Teusink. Depositing organization: Vrije Universiteit Amsterdam. Publication: In vivo characterisation of fluorescent proteins in budding yeast. Botman D, de Groot DH, Schmidt P, Goedhart J, Teusink B. Sci Rep. 2019 Feb 19;9(1):2234. doi: 10.1038/s41598-019-38913-z. PubMed 30783202.
Backbone
  Vector backbone: pFA6a
  Vector type: Yeast Expression
  Selectable markers: URA3
Growth in bacteria
  Bacterial resistance: Ampicillin, 100 μg/mL
  Growth temperature: 37°C
  Growth strain: DH5alpha
  Copy number: High Copy
Gene/Insert
  Gene/Insert name: ymScarletI
  Species: Synthetic
  Cloning method: Restriction Enzyme; 5′ cloning site unknown (unknown if destroyed); 3′ cloning site unknown (unknown if destroyed)
  Sequencing primers: 5′ Unknown
Terms and licenses: Academic/Nonprofit Terms; Industry Terms: Not Available to Industry
Depositor comments: Please note the absence of a linker region at the 5’ end of the FP. Using a FW primer upstream of the FP will introduce a stopcodon. Please use FW primers annealing on the FP itself.
How to cite: pFA6a-ymScarletI-CaURA3 was a gift from Bas Teusink (Addgene plasmid # 118457 ; http://n2t.net/addgene:118457 ; RRID:Addgene_118457)
